Addgene plasmid #116859: NES-PAmCherry-cPHx1
Purpose: PI(3,4)P2 biosensor
Depositing lab: Gerry Hammond. Depositing organization: University of Pittsburgh (University, School of Medicine, and Cancer Institute). Publication: A high-avidity biosensor reveals plasma membrane PI(3,4)P2 is predominantly a class I PI3K signaling product. Goulden BD, Pacheco J, Dull A, Zewe JP, Deiters A, Hammond GRV. J Cell Biol. 2019 Mar 4;218(3):1066-1079. doi: 10.1083/jcb.201809026. Epub 2018 Dec 27. PubMed 30591513.
Backbone
  Vector backbone: pPAmCherry-C1
  Total vector size (bp): 5199
  Vector type: Mammalian Expression
  Selectable markers: Neomycin (select with G418)
Growth in bacteria
  Bacterial resistance: Kanamycin, 50 μg/mL
  Growth temperature: 37°C
  Growth strain: DH5alpha
  Copy number: High Copy
Gene/Insert
  Gene/Insert name: PLEKHA1
  Species: H. sapiens (human)
  Insert size (bp): 483
  Mutation: amino acids 169-329
  Entrez Gene: PLEKHA1 (a.k.a. TAPP1)
  Tag / fusion protein: PAmCherry (N terminal on insert)
  Cloning method: Restriction Enzyme; 5′ cloning site NheI (not destroyed); 3′ cloning site HindIII (not destroyed)
  Sequencing primers: 5′ CMV-For; 3′ SV40-pArev
Terms and licenses: Academic/Nonprofit Terms; Industry Terms: Not Available to Industry
Depositor comments: Please visit https://www.biorxiv.org/content/early/2018/09/06/410811 for bioRxiv preprint.
How to cite: NES-PAmCherry-cPHx1 was a gift from Gerry Hammond (Addgene plasmid # 116859 ; http://n2t.net/addgene:116859 ; RRID:Addgene_116859)
