[The description below was written by a language model from this plasmid's Addgene catalogue record and pLannotate feature annotations shown in this document.]
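Description:
NES-PAmCherry-cPHx1 is a 5,199 bp mammalian expression plasmid built on the pPAmCherry-C1 backbone and designed as a genetically encoded biosensor for the lipid PI(3,4)P2. It is maintained in E. coli at high copy through a ColE1/pUC-type origin and also carries an f1 phage origin. A single NeoR/KanR (Tn5 aminoglycoside phosphotransferase) gene provides both selections. The bacterial bla promoter drives it for kanamycin resistance, and the SV40 enhancer/early promoter drives it for G418 selection in mammalian cells, with an HSV TK polyadenylation signal downstream. Short annotated fragments of ble, SV40 large T antigen and the bGH poly(A) signal appear to be backbone remnants rather than functional parts.

The expression cassette uses the human CMV immediate-early enhancer and promoter and ends in the SV40 poly(A) signal. It encodes PAmCherry1, a monomeric photoactivatable red fluorescent protein, fused through a short linker derived from the multiple cloning site to a 483 bp fragment of human PLEKHA1 (TAPP1) covering amino acids 169–329. PLEKHA1 is annotated as binding PI(3,4)P2 specifically and not other phosphoinositides, and the "cPHx1" in the name suggests a single copy of its C-terminal PH domain. The name also indicates a nuclear export sequence, presumably at the N-terminus ahead of PAmCherry to keep the probe out of the nucleus, but neither feature table annotates it as a separate element. The depositor and sequencing-derived records show the same features and differ only in their start coordinate. The fluorescent probe is expected to relocalise to membranes where PI(3,4)P2 accumulates. The associated study examined plasma membrane PI(3,4)P2 as a product of class I PI3K signalling.
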