Features (pLannotate 1.2.2; 16 found; start..end, strand, type, name):
     61..364     +  enhancer       CMV enhancer: human cytomegalovirus immediate early enhancer
    365..568     +  promoter       CMV promoter: human cytomegalovirus (CMV) immediate early promoter
    607..1314    +  CDS            PAmCherry1: PAmCherry1 is a photoactivatable red fluorescent protein published in 2009, derived from Discosoma sp.. It is reported to be a rapidly-maturing monomer with high acid sensitivity.
   1315..1350    +  misc_feature   MCS (fragment): multiple cloning site
   1351..1833    +  CDS            PLEKHA1 (fragment): PKHA1_HUMAN - Also known as TAPP1. Experimental evidence at protein level: Swiss-Prot protein existence level 1. Binds specifically to phosphatidylinositol 3,4-diphosphate (PtdIns3,4P2), but not to other phosphoinositides. May recruit other proteins to the plasma membrane. From Homo sapiens (Human).
   1836..1863    +  misc_feature   MCS (fragment): multiple cloning site
   1880..1964    +  CDS            large T antigen (fragment): large T antigen from SV40 (simian virus 40)
   1987..2108    +  polyA_signal   SV40 poly(A) signal: SV40 polyadenylation signal
   2142..2570    -  rep_origin     f1 ori (sequence partly withheld): f1 bacteriophage origin of replication; arrow indicates direction of (+) strand synthesis
   2597..2701    +  promoter       AmpR promoter: bla
   2703..3060    +  promoter       SV40 promoter: SV40 enhancer and early promoter
   3095..3889    +  CDS            NeoR/KanR: aminoglycoside phosphotransferase from Tn5; aph(3')-II (or nptII); confers resistance to neomycin, kanamycin, and G418 (Geneticin®)
   3910..4062    +  CDS            ble (fragment): BLE_KLEPN - Experimental evidence at protein level: Swiss-Prot protein existence level 1. Binding protein with a strong affinity to the bleomycin family of antibiotics. Binds to CL990; an antimitotic-antibiotic compound. From Klebsiella pneumoniae.
   4121..4168    +  polyA_signal   HSV TK poly(A) signal: herpes simplex virus thymidine kinase polyadenylation signal (Cole and Stacy, 1985)
   4259..4275    -  polyA_signal   bGH poly(A) signal (fragment): bovine growth hormone polyadenylation signal
   4497..5085    +  rep_origin     ori: high-copy-number ColE1/pMB1/pBR322/pUC origin of replication
>Addgene plasmid #116859 | NES-PAmCherry-cPHx1 | depositor full sequence | sequence record 219808 | NES-PAmCherry-cPHx1 sequence 5199 bps
TAGTTATTAATAGTAATCAATTACGGGGTCATTAGTTCATAGCCCATATATGGAGTTCCGCGTTACATAA
CTTACGGTAAATGGCCCGCCTGGCTGACCGCCCAACGACCCCCGCCCATTGACGTCAATAATGACGTATG
TTCCCATAGTAACGCCAATAGGGACTTTCCATTGACGTCAATGGGTGGAGTATTTACGGTAAACTGCCCA
CTTGGCAGTACATCAAGTGTATCATATGCCAAGTACGCCCCCTATTGACGTCAATGACGGTAAATGGCCC
GCCTGGCATTATGCCCAGTACATGACCTTATGGGACTTTCCTACTTGGCAGTACATCTACGTATTAGTCA
TCGCTATTACCATGGTGATGCGGTTTTGGCAGTACATCAATGGGCGTGGATAGCGGTTTGACTCACGGGG
ATTTCCAAGTCTCCACCCCATTGACGTCAATGGGAGTTTGTTTTGGCACCAAAATCAACGGGACTTTCCA
AAATGTCGTAACAACTCCGCCCCATTGACGCAAATGGGCGGTAGGCGTGTACGGTGGGAGGTCTATATAA
GCAGAGCTGGTTTAGTGAACCGTCAGATCCGCTAGCGGTCGCCACCATGGTGAGCAAGGGCGAGGAGGAT
AACATGGCCATCATTAAGGAGTTCATGCGCTTCAAGGTGCACATGGAGGGGTCCGTGAACGGCCACGTGT
TCGAGATCGAGGGCGAGGGCGAGGGCCGCCCCTACGAGGGCACCCAGACCGCCAAGCTGAAGGTGACCAA
GGGCGGCCCCCTGCCCTTCACCTGGGACATCCTGAGCCCTCAGTTCATGTACGGCTCCAATGCCTACGTG
AAGCACCCCGCCGACATCCCCGACTACTTTAAGCTGTCCTTCCCCGAGGGCTTCAAGTGGGAGCGCGTGA
TGAAATTCGAGGACGGCGGCGTGGTGACCGTGACCCAGGACTCCTCCCTGCAGGACGGCGAGTTCATCTA
CAAGGTGAAGCTGCGCGGCACCAACTTCCCCTCCGACGGCCCCGTGATGCAGAAGAAGACCATGGGCTGG
GAGGCCCTCTCCGAGCGGATGTACCCCGAGGACGGCGCCCTGAAGGGCGAGGTCAAGCCCAGAGTGAAGC
TGAAGGACGGCGGCCACTACGACGCTGAGGTCAAGACCACCTACAAGGCCAAGAAGCCCGTGCAGCTGCC
CGGCGCCTACAACGTCAACCGCAAGCTGGACATCACCAGCCACAACGAGGACTACACCATCGTGGAGCAG
TACGAGAGAGCCGAGGGCCGCCACTCCACCGGCGGCATGGACGAGCTGTACAAGTCCGGACTCAGATCTC
GAGCTCAAGCTTCGAATTCTAGAAATAATCTGAAACGGTCACAAAGCCATCTTCCTTACTTTACTCCTAA
ACCACCTCAAGATAGTGCGGTTATCAAAGCTGGATATTGTGTAAAACAAGGAGCAGTGATGAAAAACTGG
AAGAGAAGATATTTTCAATTGGATGAAAACACAATAGGCTACTTCAAATCTGAACTGGAAAAGGAACCTC
TTCGTGTAATACCACTTAAAGAGGTTCATAAAGTCCAGGAATGTAAGCAAAGCGACATAATGATGAGGGA
CAACCTCTTTGAAATTGTAACAACGTCTCGAACTTTCTATGTGCAGGCTGATAGCCCTGAAGAGATGCAC
AGTTGGATTAAAGCAGTCTCTGGCGCCATTGTAGCACAGCGGGGTCCCGGCAGATCTGCGTCTTCTGAGC
ATCCCCCCGGTCCTTCAGAATCCAAACACGCTTTCCGTCCTACCAACGCAGCCACCGCCACCTCACATTC
CACAGCCTCTCGCTGAGTCGACGGTACCGCGGGCCCGGGATCCACCGGATCTAGATAACTGATCATAATC
AGCCATACCACATTTGTAGAGGTTTTACTTGCTTTAAAAAACCTCCCACACCTCCCCCTGAACCTGAAAC
ATAAAATGAATGCAATTGTTGTTGTTAACTTGTTTATTGCAGCTTATAATGGTTACAAATAAAGCAATAG
CATCACAAATTTCACAAATAAAGCATTTTTTTCACTGCATTCTAGTTGTGGTTTGTCCAAACTCATCAAT
GTATCTTAACGCGTAAATTGTAAGCGTTAATATTTTGTTAAAATTCGCGTTAAATTTTTGTTAAATCAGC
TCATTTTTTAACCAATAGGCCGAAATCGGCAAAATCCCTTATAAATCAAAAGAATAGACCGAGATAGGGT
[37 nt withheld, positions 2241-2277]
AAAGAACGTGGACTCCAACGTCAAAGG
[49 nt withheld, positions 2305-2353]
T
[91 nt withheld, positions 2355-2445]
G
[124 nt withheld, positions 2447-2570]
CAGGTGGCACTTTTCGGGGAAATGTGCGCGGAACCCCTATTTGTTTATTTTTCTAAATACATTCAAATAT
GTATCCGCTCATGAGACAATAACCCTGATAAATGCTTCAATAATATTGAAAAAGGAAGAGTCCTGAGGCG
GAAAGAACCAGCTGTGGAATGTGTGTCAGTTAGGGTGTGGAAAGTCCCCAGGCTCCCCAGCAGGCAGAAG
TATGCAAAGCATGCATCTCAATTAGTCAGCAACCAGGTGTGGAAAGTCCCCAGGCTCCCCAGCAGGCAGA
AGTATGCAAAGCATGCATCTCAATTAGTCAGCAACCATAGTCCCGCCCCTAACTCCGCCCATCCCGCCCC
TAACTCCGCCCAGTTCCGCCCATTCTCCGCCCCATGGCTGACTAATTTTTTTTATTTATGCAGAGGCCGA
GGCCGCCTCGGCCTCTGAGCTATTCCAGAAGTAGTGAGGAGGCTTTTTTGGAGGCCTAGGCTTTTGCAAA
GATCGATCAAGAGACAGGATGAGGATCGTTTCGCATGATTGAACAAGATGGATTGCACGCAGGTTCTCCG
GCCGCTTGGGTGGAGAGGCTATTCGGCTATGACTGGGCACAACAGACAATCGGCTGCTCTGATGCCGCCG
TGTTCCGGCTGTCAGCGCAGGGGCGCCCGGTTCTTTTTGTCAAGACCGACCTGTCCGGTGCCCTGAATGA
ACTGCAAGACGAGGCAGCGCGGCTATCGTGGCTGGCCACGACGGGCGTTCCTTGCGCAGCTGTGCTCGAC
GTTGTCACTGAAGCGGGAAGGGACTGGCTGCTATTGGGCGAAGTGCCGGGGCAGGATCTCCTGTCATCTC
ACCTTGCTCCTGCCGAGAAAGTATCCATCATGGCTGATGCAATGCGGCGGCTGCATACGCTTGATCCGGC
TACCTGCCCATTCGACCACCAAGCGAAACATCGCATCGAGCGAGCACGTACTCGGATGGAAGCCGGTCTT
GTCGATCAGGATGATCTGGACGAAGAGCATCAGGGGCTCGCGCCAGCCGAACTGTTCGCCAGGCTCAAGG
CGAGCATGCCCGACGGCGAGGATCTCGTCGTGACCCATGGCGATGCCTGCTTGCCGAATATCATGGTGGA
AAATGGCCGCTTTTCTGGATTCATCGACTGTGGCCGGCTGGGTGTGGCGGACCGCTATCAGGACATAGCG
TTGGCTACCCGTGATATTGCTGAAGAGCTTGGCGGCGAATGGGCTGACCGCTTCCTCGTGCTTTACGGTA
TCGCCGCTCCCGATTCGCAGCGCATCGCCTTCTATCGCCTTCTTGACGAGTTCTTCTGAGCGGGACTCTG
GGGTTCGAAATGACCGACCAAGCGACGCCCAACCTGCCATCACGAGATTTCGATTCCACCGCCGCCTTCT
ATGAAAGGTTGGGCTTCGGAATCGTTTTCCGGGACGCCGGCTGGATGATCCTCCAGCGCGGGGATCTCAT
GCTGGAGTTCTTCGCCCACCCTAGGGGGAGGCTAACTGAAACACGGAAGGAGACAATACCGGAAGGAACC
CGCGCTATGACGGCAATAAAAAGACAGAATAAAACGCACGGTGTTGGGTCGTTTGTTCATAAACGCGGGG
TTCGGTCCCAGGGCTGGCACTCTGTCGATACCCCACCGAGACCCCATTGGGGCCAATACGCCCGCGTTTC
TTCCTTTTCCCCACCCCACCCCCCAAGTTCGGGTGAAGGCCCAGGGCTCGCAGCCAACGTCGGGGCGGCA
GGCCCTGCCATAGCCTCAGGTTACTCATATATACTTTAGATTGATTTAAAACTTCATTTTTAATTTAAAA
GGATCTAGGTGAAGATCCTTTTTGATAATCTCATGACCAAAATCCCTTAACGTGAGTTTTCGTTCCACTG
AGCGTCAGACCCCGTAGAAAAGATCAAAGGATCTTCTTGAGATCCTTTTTTTCTGCGCGTAATCTGCTGC
TTGCAAACAAAAAAACCACCGCTACCAGCGGTGGTTTGTTTGCCGGATCAAGAGCTACCAACTCTTTTTC
CGAAGGTAACTGGCTTCAGCAGAGCGCAGATACCAAATACTGTCCTTCTAGTGTAGCCGTAGTTAGGCCA
CCACTTCAAGAACTCTGTAGCACCGCCTACATACCTCGCTCTGCTAATCCTGTTACCAGTGGCTGCTGCC
AGTGGCGATAAGTCGTGTCTTACCGGGTTGGACTCAAGACGATAGTTACCGGATAAGGCGCAGCGGTCGG
GCTGAACGGGGGGTTCGTGCACACAGCCCAGCTTGGAGCGAACGACCTACACCGAACTGAGATACCTACA
GCGTGAGCTATGAGAAAGCGCCACGCTTCCCGAAGGGAGAAAGGCGGACAGGTATCCGGTAAGCGGCAGG
GTCGGAACAGGAGAGCGCACGAGGGAGCTTCCAGGGGGAAACGCCTGGTATCTTTATAGTCCTGTCGGGT
TTCGCCACCTCTGACTTGAGCGTCGATTTTTGTGATGCTCGTCAGGGGGGCGGAGCCTATGGAAAAACGC
CAGCAACGCGGCCTTTTTACGGTTCCTGGCCTTTTGCTGGCCTTTTGCTCACATGTTCTTTCCTGCGTTA
TCCCCTGATTCTGTGGATAACCGTATTACCGCCATGCAT
