Features (pLannotate 1.2.2; 17 found; start..end, strand, type, name):
      1..304     +  enhancer       CMV enhancer: human cytomegalovirus immediate early enhancer
    305..508     +  promoter       CMV promoter: human cytomegalovirus (CMV) immediate early promoter
    547..1254    +  CDS            PAmCherry1: PAmCherry1 is a photoactivatable red fluorescent protein published in 2009, derived from Discosoma sp.. It is reported to be a rapidly-maturing monomer with high acid sensitivity.
   1255..1290    +  misc_feature   MCS (fragment): multiple cloning site
   1291..1773    +  CDS            PLEKHA1 (fragment): PKHA1_HUMAN - Also known as TAPP1. Experimental evidence at protein level: Swiss-Prot protein existence level 1. Binds specifically to phosphatidylinositol 3,4-diphosphate (PtdIns3,4P2), but not to other phosphoinositides. May recruit other proteins to the plasma membrane. From Homo sapiens (Human).
   1776..1803    +  misc_feature   MCS (fragment): multiple cloning site
   1820..1904    +  CDS            large T antigen (fragment): large T antigen from SV40 (simian virus 40)
   1927..2048    +  polyA_signal   SV40 poly(A) signal: SV40 polyadenylation signal
   2082..2510    -  rep_origin     f1 ori (sequence partly withheld): f1 bacteriophage origin of replication; arrow indicates direction of (+) strand synthesis
   2537..2641    +  promoter       AmpR promoter: bla
   2643..3000    +  promoter       SV40 promoter: SV40 enhancer and early promoter
   3035..3829    +  CDS            NeoR/KanR: aminoglycoside phosphotransferase from Tn5; aph(3')-II (or nptII); confers resistance to neomycin, kanamycin, and G418 (Geneticin®)
   3850..4002    +  CDS            ble (fragment): BLE_KLEPN - Experimental evidence at protein level: Swiss-Prot protein existence level 1. Binding protein with a strong affinity to the bleomycin family of antibiotics. Binds to CL990; an antimitotic-antibiotic compound. From Klebsiella pneumoniae.
   4061..4108    +  polyA_signal   HSV TK poly(A) signal: herpes simplex virus thymidine kinase polyadenylation signal (Cole and Stacy, 1985)
   4199..4215    -  polyA_signal   bGH poly(A) signal (fragment): bovine growth hormone polyadenylation signal
   4437..5025    +  rep_origin     ori: high-copy-number ColE1/pMB1/pBR322/pUC origin of replication
   5140..5199    +  enhancer       CMV enhancer (fragment): human cytomegalovirus immediate early enhancer
>Addgene plasmid #116859 | NES-PAmCherry-cPHx1 | addgene full sequence | sequence record 224770 | Addgene NGS Result
CGTTACATAACTTACGGTAAATGGCCCGCCTGGCTGACCGCCCAACGACCCCCGCCCATTGACGTCAATA
ATGACGTATGTTCCCATAGTAACGCCAATAGGGACTTTCCATTGACGTCAATGGGTGGAGTATTTACGGT
AAACTGCCCACTTGGCAGTACATCAAGTGTATCATATGCCAAGTACGCCCCCTATTGACGTCAATGACGG
TAAATGGCCCGCCTGGCATTATGCCCAGTACATGACCTTATGGGACTTTCCTACTTGGCAGTACATCTAC
GTATTAGTCATCGCTATTACCATGGTGATGCGGTTTTGGCAGTACATCAATGGGCGTGGATAGCGGTTTG
ACTCACGGGGATTTCCAAGTCTCCACCCCATTGACGTCAATGGGAGTTTGTTTTGGCACCAAAATCAACG
GGACTTTCCAAAATGTCGTAACAACTCCGCCCCATTGACGCAAATGGGCGGTAGGCGTGTACGGTGGGAG
GTCTATATAAGCAGAGCTGGTTTAGTGAACCGTCAGATCCGCTAGCGGTCGCCACCATGGTGAGCAAGGG
CGAGGAGGATAACATGGCCATCATTAAGGAGTTCATGCGCTTCAAGGTGCACATGGAGGGGTCCGTGAAC
GGCCACGTGTTCGAGATCGAGGGCGAGGGCGAGGGCCGCCCCTACGAGGGCACCCAGACCGCCAAGCTGA
AGGTGACCAAGGGCGGCCCCCTGCCCTTCACCTGGGACATCCTGAGCCCTCAGTTCATGTACGGCTCCAA
TGCCTACGTGAAGCACCCCGCCGACATCCCCGACTACTTTAAGCTGTCCTTCCCCGAGGGCTTCAAGTGG
GAGCGCGTGATGAAATTCGAGGACGGCGGCGTGGTGACCGTGACCCAGGACTCCTCCCTGCAGGACGGCG
AGTTCATCTACAAGGTGAAGCTGCGCGGCACCAACTTCCCCTCCGACGGCCCCGTGATGCAGAAGAAGAC
CATGGGCTGGGAGGCCCTCTCCGAGCGGATGTACCCCGAGGACGGCGCCCTGAAGGGCGAGGTCAAGCCC
AGAGTGAAGCTGAAGGACGGCGGCCACTACGACGCTGAGGTCAAGACCACCTACAAGGCCAAGAAGCCCG
TGCAGCTGCCCGGCGCCTACAACGTCAACCGCAAGCTGGACATCACCAGCCACAACGAGGACTACACCAT
CGTGGAGCAGTACGAGAGAGCCGAGGGCCGCCACTCCACCGGCGGCATGGACGAGCTGTACAAGTCCGGA
CTCAGATCTCGAGCTCAAGCTTCGAATTCTAGAAATAATCTGAAACGGTCACAAAGCCATCTTCCTTACT
TTACTCCTAAACCACCTCAAGATAGTGCGGTTATCAAAGCTGGATATTGTGTAAAACAAGGAGCAGTGAT
GAAAAACTGGAAGAGAAGATATTTTCAATTGGATGAAAACACAATAGGCTACTTCAAATCTGAACTGGAA
AAGGAACCTCTTCGTGTAATACCACTTAAAGAGGTTCATAAAGTCCAGGAATGTAAGCAAAGCGACATAA
TGATGAGGGACAACCTCTTTGAAATTGTAACAACGTCTCGAACTTTCTATGTGCAGGCTGATAGCCCTGA
AGAGATGCACAGTTGGATTAAAGCAGTCTCTGGCGCCATTGTAGCACAGCGGGGTCCCGGCAGATCTGCG
TCTTCTGAGCATCCCCCCGGTCCTTCAGAATCCAAACACGCTTTCCGTCCTACCAACGCAGCCACCGCCA
CCTCACATTCCACAGCCTCTCGCTGAGTCGACGGTACCGCGGGCCCGGGATCCACCGGATCTAGATAACT
GATCATAATCAGCCATACCACATTTGTAGAGGTTTTACTTGCTTTAAAAAACCTCCCACACCTCCCCCTG
AACCTGAAACATAAAATGAATGCAATTGTTGTTGTTAACTTGTTTATTGCAGCTTATAATGGTTACAAAT
AAAGCAATAGCATCACAAATTTCACAAATAAAGCATTTTTTTCACTGCATTCTAGTTGTGGTTTGTCCAA
ACTCATCAATGTATCTTAACGCGTAAATTGTAAGCGTTAATATTTTGTTAAAATTCGCGTTAAATTTTTG
TTAAATCAGCTCATTTTTTAACCAATAGGCCGAAATCGGCAAAATCCCTTATAAATCAAAAGAATAGACC
GAGATAGGGT
[37 nt withheld, positions 2181-2217]
AAAGAACGTGGACTCCAACGTCAAAGG
[49 nt withheld, positions 2245-2293]
T
[91 nt withheld, positions 2295-2385]
G
[124 nt withheld, positions 2387-2510]
CAGGTGGCACTTTTCGGGGAAATGTGCGCGGAACCCCTATTTGTTTATTTTTCTAAATACATTCAAATAT
GTATCCGCTCATGAGACAATAACCCTGATAAATGCTTCAATAATATTGAAAAAGGAAGAGTCCTGAGGCG
GAAAGAACCAGCTGTGGAATGTGTGTCAGTTAGGGTGTGGAAAGTCCCCAGGCTCCCCAGCAGGCAGAAG
TATGCAAAGCATGCATCTCAATTAGTCAGCAACCAGGTGTGGAAAGTCCCCAGGCTCCCCAGCAGGCAGA
AGTATGCAAAGCATGCATCTCAATTAGTCAGCAACCATAGTCCCGCCCCTAACTCCGCCCATCCCGCCCC
TAACTCCGCCCAGTTCCGCCCATTCTCCGCCCCATGGCTGACTAATTTTTTTTATTTATGCAGAGGCCGA
GGCCGCCTCGGCCTCTGAGCTATTCCAGAAGTAGTGAGGAGGCTTTTTTGGAGGCCTAGGCTTTTGCAAA
GATCGATCAAGAGACAGGATGAGGATCGTTTCGCATGATTGAACAAGATGGATTGCACGCAGGTTCTCCG
GCCGCTTGGGTGGAGAGGCTATTCGGCTATGACTGGGCACAACAGACAATCGGCTGCTCTGATGCCGCCG
TGTTCCGGCTGTCAGCGCAGGGGCGCCCGGTTCTTTTTGTCAAGACCGACCTGTCCGGTGCCCTGAATGA
ACTGCAAGACGAGGCAGCGCGGCTATCGTGGCTGGCCACGACGGGCGTTCCTTGCGCAGCTGTGCTCGAC
GTTGTCACTGAAGCGGGAAGGGACTGGCTGCTATTGGGCGAAGTGCCGGGGCAGGATCTCCTGTCATCTC
ACCTTGCTCCTGCCGAGAAAGTATCCATCATGGCTGATGCAATGCGGCGGCTGCATACGCTTGATCCGGC
TACCTGCCCATTCGACCACCAAGCGAAACATCGCATCGAGCGAGCACGTACTCGGATGGAAGCCGGTCTT
GTCGATCAGGATGATCTGGACGAAGAGCATCAGGGGCTCGCGCCAGCCGAACTGTTCGCCAGGCTCAAGG
CGAGCATGCCCGACGGCGAGGATCTCGTCGTGACCCATGGCGATGCCTGCTTGCCGAATATCATGGTGGA
AAATGGCCGCTTTTCTGGATTCATCGACTGTGGCCGGCTGGGTGTGGCGGACCGCTATCAGGACATAGCG
TTGGCTACCCGTGATATTGCTGAAGAGCTTGGCGGCGAATGGGCTGACCGCTTCCTCGTGCTTTACGGTA
TCGCCGCTCCCGATTCGCAGCGCATCGCCTTCTATCGCCTTCTTGACGAGTTCTTCTGAGCGGGACTCTG
GGGTTCGAAATGACCGACCAAGCGACGCCCAACCTGCCATCACGAGATTTCGATTCCACCGCCGCCTTCT
ATGAAAGGTTGGGCTTCGGAATCGTTTTCCGGGACGCCGGCTGGATGATCCTCCAGCGCGGGGATCTCAT
GCTGGAGTTCTTCGCCCACCCTAGGGGGAGGCTAACTGAAACACGGAAGGAGACAATACCGGAAGGAACC
CGCGCTATGACGGCAATAAAAAGACAGAATAAAACGCACGGTGTTGGGTCGTTTGTTCATAAACGCGGGG
TTCGGTCCCAGGGCTGGCACTCTGTCGATACCCCACCGAGACCCCATTGGGGCCAATACGCCCGCGTTTC
TTCCTTTTCCCCACCCCACCCCCCAAGTTCGGGTGAAGGCCCAGGGCTCGCAGCCAACGTCGGGGCGGCA
GGCCCTGCCATAGCCTCAGGTTACTCATATATACTTTAGATTGATTTAAAACTTCATTTTTAATTTAAAA
GGATCTAGGTGAAGATCCTTTTTGATAATCTCATGACCAAAATCCCTTAACGTGAGTTTTCGTTCCACTG
AGCGTCAGACCCCGTAGAAAAGATCAAAGGATCTTCTTGAGATCCTTTTTTTCTGCGCGTAATCTGCTGC
TTGCAAACAAAAAAACCACCGCTACCAGCGGTGGTTTGTTTGCCGGATCAAGAGCTACCAACTCTTTTTC
CGAAGGTAACTGGCTTCAGCAGAGCGCAGATACCAAATACTGTTCTTCTAGTGTAGCCGTAGTTAGGCCA
CCACTTCAAGAACTCTGTAGCACCGCCTACATACCTCGCTCTGCTAATCCTGTTACCAGTGGCTGCTGCC
AGTGGCGATAAGTCGTGTCTTACCGGGTTGGACTCAAGACGATAGTTACCGGATAAGGCGCAGCGGTCGG
GCTGAACGGGGGGTTCGTGCACACAGCCCAGCTTGGAGCGAACGACCTACACCGAACTGAGATACCTACA
GCGTGAGCTATGAGAAAGCGCCACGCTTCCCGAAGGGAGAAAGGCGGACAGGTATCCGGTAAGCGGCAGG
GTCGGAACAGGAGAGCGCACGAGGGAGCTTCCAGGGGGAAACGCCTGGTATCTTTATAGTCCTGTCGGGT
TTCGCCACCTCTGACTTGAGCGTCGATTTTTGTGATGCTCGTCAGGGGGGCGGAGCCTATGGAAAAACGC
CAGCAACGCGGCCTTTTTACGGTTCCTGGCCTTTTGCTGGCCTTTTGCTCACATGTTCTTTCCTGCGTTA
TCCCCTGATTCTGTGGATAACCGTATTACCGCCATGCATTAGTTATTAATAGTAATCAATTACGGGGTCA
TTAGTTCATAGCCCATATATGGAGTTCCG
